Addgene plasmid #178371: pOME0003R
Purpose: Expresses KSHV ORF 10 stop
Depositing lab: Dirk Dittmer. Depositing organization: University of North Carolina at Chapel Hill. Publication: Novel modulators of p53-signaling encoded by unknown genes of emerging viruses. Alzhanova D, Corcoran K, Bailey AG, Long K, Taft-Benz S, Graham RL, Broussard GS, Heise M, Neumann G, Halfmann P, Kawaoka Y, Baric RS, Damania B, Dittmer DP. PLoS Pathog. 2021 Jan 7;17(1):e1009033. doi: 10.1371/journal.ppat.1009033. eCollection 2021 Jan. PubMed 33411764.
Backbone
  Vector backbone: pVR21
  Backbone size w/o insert (bp): 11588
  Vector type: Mammalian Expression
Growth in bacteria
  Bacterial resistance: Ampicillin, 100 μg/mL
  Growth temperature: 37°C
  Growth strain: DH5alpha
  Copy number: High Copy
Gene/Insert
  Gene/Insert name: KSHV ORF 10
  Species: Kaposi's sarcoma-associated herpesvirus
  Insert size (bp): 1289
  Cloning method: Unknown
  Sequencing primers: 5′ VeeDest F
Terms and licenses: Academic/Nonprofit Terms; Industry Terms: Not Available to Industry
Depositor comments: Sequences and further information can be found at https://www.med.unc.edu/orfeome/downloads/pome
How to cite: pOME0003R was a gift from Dirk Dittmer (Addgene plasmid # 178371 ; http://n2t.net/addgene:178371 ; RRID:Addgene_178371)
