[The description below was written by a language model from this plasmid's Addgene catalogue record and pLannotate feature annotations shown in this document.]
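Description:
pOME0003R is a Venezuelan equine encephalitis virus (VEE) replicon-based expression plasmid built on the pVR21 backbone and catalogued as a mammalian expression vector. It carries KSHV ORF10 from Kaposi's sarcoma-associated herpesvirus (human herpesvirus 8). In bacteria it is maintained through a high-copy ColE1/pUC-type origin and selected with ampicillin via the β-lactamase gene. Remnants of a pUC-style cloning region are also annotated: the lac promoter and operator, a CAP site, and lacI, lacZα and MCS fragments.

Most of the annotated sequence is a roughly 7.5 kb open reading frame matching the VEE non-structural polyprotein (nsP1–nsP4), which encodes the viral RNA replicase. A T7 promoter fragment sits at the very end of the sequence record, immediately upstream of the replicon on the circular plasmid. This fits the usual alphavirus replicon design, in which the replicon RNA is transcribed in vitro and introduced into cells. The replicase then amplifies the RNA and produces subgenomic message for the downstream gene. The subgenomic promoter itself is not annotated in the feature table.

ORF10 lies directly after the replicase between attB1 and attB2 sites, so it was probably transferred by Gateway recombination, although the record lists the cloning method as unknown. The "stop" in the stated purpose suggests the native stop codon is retained and the protein is untagged; no tag is annotated. The sequenced record (11,257 nt) is shorter than the listed backbone plus insert sizes would suggest. The plasmid belongs to a viral ORFeome collection used to screen poorly characterised viral genes for modulators of p53 signalling.
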