Features (pLannotate 1.2.2; 14 found; start..end, strand, type, name):
     45..7523    +  CDS            POLN_EEVVT: Experimental evidence at protein level: Swiss-Prot protein existence level 1. [RNA-directed RNA polymerase nsP4]: RNA dependent RNA polymerase (By similarity). Replicates genomic and antigenomic RNA by recognizing replications specific signals. The early replication complex formed by the polyproteins P123/P123' and nsP4 synthesizes minus-strand RNAs (By similarity). The late replication complex composed of fully processed nsP1-nsP4 is responsible for the production of genomic and subgenomic plus-strand RNAs (By similarity). From Venezuelan equine encephalitis virus (strain Trinidad donkey) (VE
   7562..7586    +  protein_bind   attB1: mutant version of attB; recombination site for the Gateway® BP reaction BP Clonase™
   7624..8877    +  CDS            ORF10: ORF10_HHV8P - Protein predicted: Swiss-Prot protein existence level 4. From Human herpesvirus 8 type P (isolate GK18) (HHV-8) (Kaposi's sarcoma-associated herpesvirus).
   8910..8934    -  protein_bind   attB2: mutant version of attB; recombination site for the Gateway® BP reaction BP Clonase™
   9170..9192    -  protein_bind   lac operator (fragment): The lac repressor binds to the lac operator to inhibit transcription in E. coli. This inhibition can be relieved by adding lactose or isopropyl-β-D-thiogalactopyranoside (IPTG). lac repressor encoded by lacI
   9196..9226    -  promoter       lac promoter: promoter for the E. coli lac operon
   9241..9262    -  protein_bind   CAP binding site: CAP binding activates transcription in the presence of cAMP. E. coli catabolite activator protein
   9275..9313    -  CDS            lacI (fragment): lac repressor; lacI; The lac repressor binds to the lac operator to inhibit transcription in E. coli. This inhibition can be relieved by adding lactose or isopropyl-β-D-thiogalactopyranoside (IPTG).
   9373..9477    +  promoter       AmpR promoter: bla
   9478..10338   +  CDS            AmpR: β-lactamase; bla; confers resistance to ampicillin, carbenicillin, and related antibiotics
  10509..11097   +  rep_origin     ori: high-copy-number ColE1/pMB1/pBR322/pUC origin of replication
  11112..11200   -  CDS            lacZα (fragment): LacZα fragment of β-galactosidase; lacZ fragment
  11203..11239   -  misc_feature   MCS (fragment): pUC18/19 multiple cloning site
  11240..11257   +  promoter       T7 promoter (fragment): promoter for bacteriophage T7 RNA polymerase
>Addgene plasmid #178371 | pOME0003R | addgene full sequence | sequence record 351509 | Addgene NGS Result
ATGGGCGGCGCATGAGAGAAGCCCAGACCAATTACCTACCCAAAATGGAGAAAGTTCACGTTGACATCGA
GGAAGACAGCCCATTCCTCAGAGCTTTGCAGCGGAGCTTCCCGCAGTTTGAGGTAGAAGCCAAGCAGGTC
ACTGATAATGACCATGCTAATGCCAGAGCGTTTTCGCATCTGGCTTCAAAACTGATCGAAACGGAGGTGG
ACCCATCCGACACGATCCTTGACATTGGAAGTGCGCCCGCCCGCAGAATGTATTCTAAGCACAAGTATCA
TTGTATCTGTCCGATGAGATGTGCGGAAGATCCGGACAGATTGTATAAGTATGCAACTAAGCTGAAGAAA
AACTGTAAGGAAATAACTGATAAGGAATTGGACAAGAAAATGAAGGAGCTCGCCGCCGTCATGAGCGACC
CTGACCTGGAAACTGAGACTATGTGCCTCCACGACGACGAGTCGTGTCGCTACGAAGGGCAAGTCGCTGT
TTACCAGGATGTATACGCGGTTGACGGACCGACAAGTCTCTATCACCAAGCCAATAAGGGAGTTAGAGTC
GCCTACTGGATAGGCTTTGACACCACCCCTTTTATGTTTAAGAACTTGGCTGGAGCATATCCATCATACT
CTACCAACTGGGCCGACGAAACCGTGTTAACGGCTCGTAACATAGGCCTATGCAGCTCTGACGTTATGGA
GCGGTCACGTAGAGGGATGTCCATTCTTAGAAAGAAGTATTTGAAACCATCCAACAATGTTCTATTCTCT
GTTGGCTCGACCATCTACCACGAGAAGAGGGACTTACTGAGGAGCTGGCACCTGCCGTCTGTATTTCACT
TACGTGGCAAGCAAAATTACACATGTCGGTGTGAGACTATAGTTAGTTGCGACGGGTACGTCGTTAAAAG
AATAGCTATCAGTCCAGGCCTGTATGGGAAGCCTTCAGGCTATGCTGCTACGATGCACCGCGAGGGATTC
TTGTGCTGCAAAGTGACAGACACATTGAACGGGGAGAGGGTCTCTTTTCCCGTGTGCACGTATGTGCCAG
CTACATTGTGTGACCAAATGACTGGCATACTGGCAACAGATGTCAGTGCGGACGACGCGCAAAAACTGCT
GGTTGGGCTCAACCAGCGTATAGTCGTCAACGGTCGCACCCAGAGAAACACCAATACCATGAAAAATTAC
CTTTTGCCCGTAGTGGCCCAGGCATTTGCTAGGTGGGCAAAGGAATATAAGGAAGATCAAGAAGATGAAA
GGCCACTAGGACTACGAGATAGACAGTTAGTCATGGGGTGTTGTTGGGCTTTTAGAAGGCACAAGATAAC
ATCTATTTATAAGCGCCCGGATACCCAAACCATCATCAAAGTGAACAGCGATTTCCACTCATTCGTGCTG
CCCAGGATAGGCAGTAACACATTGGAGATCGGGCTGAGAACAAGAATCAGGAAAATGTTAGAGGAGCACA
AGGAGCCGTCACCTCTCATTACCGCCGAGGACGTACAAGAAGCTAAGTGCGCAGCCGATGAGGCTAAGGA
GGTGCGTGAAGCCGAGGAGTTGCGCGCAGCTCTACCACCTTTGGCAGCTGATGTTGAGGAGCCCACTCTG
GAAGCCGATGTCGACTTGATGTTACAAGAGGCTGGGGCCGGCTCAGTGGAGACACCTCGTGGCTTGATAA
AGGTTACCAGCTACGCTGGCGAGGACAAGATCGGCTCTTACGCTGTGCTTTCTCCGCAGGCTGTACTCAA
GAGTGAAAAATTATCTTGCATCCACCCTCTCGCTGAACAAGTCATAGTGATAACACACTCTGGCCGAAAA
GGGCGTTATGCCGTGGAACCATACCATGGTAAAGTAGTGGTGCCAGAGGGACATGCAATACCCGTCCAGG
ACTTTCAAGCTCTGAGTGAAAGTGCCACCATTGTGTACAACGAACGTGAGTTCGTAAACAGGTACCTGCA
CCATATTGCCACACATGGAGGAGCGCTGAACACTGATGAAGAATATTACAAAACTGTCAAGCCCAGCGAG
CACGACGGCGAATACCTGTACGACATCGACAGGAAACAGTGCGTCAAGAAAGAACTAGTCACTGGGCTAG
GGCTCACAGGCGAGCTGGTGGATCCTCCCTTCCATGAATTCGCCTACGAGAGTCTGAGAACACGACCAGC
CGCTCCTTACCAAGTACCAACCATAGGGGTGTATGGCGTGCCAGGATCAGGCAAGTCTGGCATCATTAAA
AGCGCAGTCACCAAAAAAGATCTAGTGGTGAGCGCCAAGAAAGAAAACTGTGCAGAAATTATAAGGGACG
TCAAGAAAATGAAAGGGCTGGACGTCAATGCCAGAACTGTGGACTCAGTGCTCTTGAATGGATGCAAACA
CCCCGTAGAGACCCTGTATATTGACGAAGCTTTTGCTTGTCATGCAGGTACTCTCAGAGCGCTCATAGCC
ATTATAAGACCTAAAAAGGCAGTGCTCTGCGGGGATCCCAAACAGTGCGGTTTTTTTAACATGATGTGCC
TGAAAGTGCATTTTAACCACGAGATTTGCACACAAGTCTTCCACAAAAGCATCTCTCGCCGTTGCACTAA
ATCTGTGACTTCGGTCGTCTCAACCTTGTTTTACGACAAAAAAATGAGAACGACGAATCCGAAAGAGACT
AAGATTGTGATTGACACTACCGGCAGTACCAAACCTAAGCAGGACGATCTCATTCTCACTTGTTTCAGAG
GGTGGGTGAAGCAGTTGCAAATAGATTACAAAGGCAACGAAATAATGACGGCAGCTGCCTCTCAAGGGCT
GACCCGTAAAGGTGTGTATGCCGTTCGGTACAAGGTGAATGAAAATCCTCTGTACGCACCCACCTCAGAA
CATGTGAACGTCCTACTGACCCGCACGGAGGACCGCATCGTGTGGAAAACACTAGCCGGCGACCCATGGA
TAAAAACACTGACTGCCAAGTACCCTGGGAATTTCACTGCCACGATAGAGGAGTGGCAAGCAGAGCATGA
TGCCATCATGAGGCACATCTTGGAGAGACCGGACCCTACCGACGTCTTCCAGAATAAGGCAAACGTGTGT
TGGGCCAAGGCTTTAGTGCCGGTGCTGAAGACCGCTGGCATAGACATGACCACTGAACAATGGAACACTG
TGGATTATTTTGAAACGGACAAAGCTCACTCAGCAGAGATAGTATTGAACCAACTATGCGTGAGGTTCTT
TGGACTCGATCTGGACTCCGGTCTATTTTCTGCACCCACTGTTCCGTTATCCATTAGGAATAATCACTGG
GATAACTCCCCGTCGCCTAACATGTACGGGCTGAATAAAGAAGTGGTCCGTCAGCTCTCTCGCAGGTACC
CACAACTGCCTCGGGCAGTTGCCACTGGAAGAGTCTATGACATGAACACTGGTACACTGCGCAATTATGA
TCCGCGCATAAACCTAGTACCTGTAAACAGAAGACTGCCTCATGCTTTAGTCCTCCACCATAATGAACAC
CCACAGAGTGACTTTTCTTCATTCGTCAGCAAATTGAAGGGCAGAACTGTCCTGGTGGTCGGGGAAAAGT
TGTCCGTCCCAGGCAAAATGGTTGACTGGTTGTCAGACCGGCCTGAGGCTACCTTCAGAGCTCGGCTGGA
TTTAGGCATCCCAGGTGATGTGCCCAAATATGACATAATATTTGTTAATGTGAGGACCCCATATAAATAC
CATCACTATCAGCAGTGTGAAGACCATGCCATTAAGCTTAGCATGTTGACCAAGAAAGCTTGTCTGCATC
TGAATCCCGGCGGAACCTGTGTCAGCATAGGTTATGGTTACGCTGACAGGGCCAGCGAAAGCATCATTGG
TGCTATAGCGCGGCAGTTCAAGTTTTCCCGGGTATGCAAACCGAAATCCTCACTTGAAGAGACGGAAGTT
CTGTTTGTATTCATTGGGTACGATCGCAAGGCCCGTACGCACAATCCTTACAAGCTTTCATCAACCTTGA
CCAACATTTATACAGGTTCCAGACTCCACGAAGCCGGATGTGCACCCTCATATCATGTGGTGCGAGGGGA
TATTGCCACGGCCACCGAAGGAGTGATTATAAATGCTGCTAACAGCAAAGGACAACCTGGCGGAGGGGTG
TGCGGAGCGCTGTATAAGAAGTTCCCGGAAAGCTTCGATTTACAGCCGATCGAAGTAGGAAAAGCGCGAC
TGGTCAAAGGTGCAGCTAAACATATCATTCATGCCGTAGGACCAAACTTCAACAAAGTTTCGGAGGTTGA
AGGTGACAAACAGTTGGCAGAGGCTTATGAGTCCATCGCTAAGATTGTCAACGATAACAATTACAAGTCA
GTAGCGATTCCACTGTTGTCCACCGGCATCTTTTCCGGGAACAAAGATCGACTAACCCAATCATTGAACC
ATTTGCTGACAGCTTTAGACACCACTGATGCAGATGTAGCCATATACTGCAGGGACAAGAAATGGGAAAT
GACTCTCAAGGAAGCAGTGGCTAGGAGAGAAGCAGTGGAGGAGATATGCATATCCGACGACTCTTCAGTG
ACAGAACCTGATGCAGAGCTGGTGAGGGTGCATCCGAAGAGTTCTTTGGCTGGAAGGAAGGGCTACAGCA
CAAGCGATGGCAAAACTTTCTCATATTTGGAAGGGACCAAGTTTCACCAGGCGGCCAAGGATATAGCAGA
AATTAATGCCATGTGGCCCGTTGCAACGGAGGCCAATGAGCAGGTATGCATGTATATCCTCGGAGAAAGC
ATGAGCAGTATTAGGTCGAAATGCCCCGTCGAAGAGTCGGAAGCCTCCACACCACCTAGCACGCTGCCTT
GCTTGTGCATCCATGCCATGACTCCAGAAAGAGTACAGCGCCTAAAAGCCTCACGTCCAGAACAAATTAC
TGTGTGCTCATCCTTTCCATTGCCGAAGTATAGAATCACTGGTGTGCAGAAGATCCAATGCTCCCAGCCT
ATATTGTTCTCACCGAAAGTGCCTGCGTATATTCATCCAAGGAAGTATCTCGTGGAAACACCACCGGTAG
ACGAGACTCCGGAGCCATCGGCAGAGAACCAATCCACAGAGGGGACACCTGAACAACCACCACTTATAAC
CGAGGATGAGACCAGGACTAGAACGCCTGAGCCGATCATCATCGAAGAGGAAGAAGAGGATAGCATAAGT
TTGCTGTCAGATGGCCCGACCCACCAGGTGCTGCAAGTCGAGGCAGACATTCACGGGCCGCCCTCTGTAT
CTAGCTCATCCTGGTCCATTCCTCATGCATCCGACTTTGATGTGGACAGTTTATCCATACTTGACACCCT
GGAGGGAGCTAGCGTGACCAGCGGGGCAACGTCAGCCGAGACTAACTCTTACTTCGCAAAGAGTATGGAG
TTTCTGGCGCGACCGGTGCCTGCGCCTCGAACAGTATTCAGGAACCCTCCACATCCCGCTCCGCGCACAA
GAACACCGTCACTTGCACCCAGCAGGGCCTGCTCGAGAACCAGCCTAGTTTCCACCCCGCCAGGCGTGAA
TAGGGTGATCACTAGAGAGGAGCTCGAGGCGCTTACCCCGTCACGCACTCCTAGCAGGTCGGTCTCGAGA
ACCAGCCTGGTCTCCAACCCGCCAGGCGTAAATAGGGTGATTACAAGAGAGGAGTTTGAGGCGTTCGTAG
CACAACAACAATGACGGTTTGATGCGGGTGCATACATCTTTTCCTCCGACACCGGTCAAGGGCATTTACA
ACAAAAATCAGTAAGGCAAACGGTGCTATCCGAAGTGGTGTTGGAGAGGACCGAATTGGAGATTTCGTAT
GCCCCGCGCCTCGACCAAGAAAAAGAAGAATTACTACGCAAGAAATTACAGTTAAATCCCACACCTGCTA
ACAGAAGCAGATACCAGTCCAGGAAGGTGGAGAACATGAAAGCCATAACAGCTAGACGTATTCTGCAAGG
CCTAGGGCATTATTTGAAGGCAGAAGGAAAAGTGGAGTGCTACCGAACCCTGCATCCTGTTCCTTTGTAT
TCATCTAGTGTGAACCGTGCCTTCTCAAGCCCCAAGGTCGCAGTGGAAGCCTGTAACGCCATGTTGAAAG
AGAACTTTCCGACTGTGGCTTCTTACTGTATTATTCCAGAGTACGATGCCTATTTGGACATGGTTGACGG
AGCTTCATGCTGCTTAGACACTGCCAGTTTTTGCCCTGCAAAGCTGCGCAGCTTTCCAAAGAAACACTCC
TATTTGGAACCCACAATACGATCGGCAGTGCCTTCAGCGATCCAGAACACGCTCCAGAACGTCCTGGCAG
CTGCCACAAAAAGAAATTGCAATGTCACGCAAATGAGAGAATTGCCCGTATTGGATTCGGCGGCCTTTAA
TGTGGAATGCTTCAAGAAATATGCGTGTAATAATGAATATTGGGAAACGTTTAAAGAAAACCCCATCAGG
CTTACTGAAGAAAACGTGGTAAATTACATTACCAAATTAAAAGGACCAAAAGCTGCTGCTCTTTTTGCGA
AGACACATAATTTGAATATGTTGCAGGACATACCAATGGACAGGTTTGTAATGGACTTAAAGAGAGACGT
GAAAGTGACTCCAGGAACAAAACATACTGAAGAACGGCCCAAGGTACAGGTGATCCAGGCTGCCGATCCG
CTAGCAACAGCGTATCTGTGCGGAATCCACCGAGAGCTGGTTAGGAGATTAAATGCGGTCCTGCTTCCGA
ACATTCATACACTGTTTGATATGTCGGCTGAAGACTTTGACGCTATTATAGCCGAGCACTTCCAGCCTGG
GGATTGTGTTCTGGAAACTGACATCGCGTCGTTTGATAAAAGTGAGGACGACGCCATGGCTCTGACCGCG
TTAATGATTCTGGAAGACTTAGGTGTGGACGCAGAGCTGTTGACGCTGATTGAGGCGGCTTTCGGCGAAA
TTTCATCAATACATTTGCCCACTAAAACTAAATTTAAATTCGGAGCCATGATGAAATCTGGAATGTTCCT
CACACTGTTTGTGAACACAGTCATTAACATTGTAATCGCAAGCAGAGTGTTGAGAGAACGGCTAACCGGA
TCACCATGTGCAGCATTCATTGGAGATGACAATATCGTGAAAGGAGTCAAATCGGACAAATTAATGGCAG
ACAGGTGCGCCACCTGGTTGAATATGGAAGTCAAGATTATAGATGCTGTGGTGGGCGAGAAAGCGCCCTA
TTTCTGTGGAGGGTTTATTTTGTGTGACTCCGTGACCGGCACAGCGTGCCGTGTGGCAGACCCCCTAAAA
AGGCTGTTTAAGCTTGGCAAACCTCTGGCAGCAGACGATGAACATGATGATGACAGGAGAAGGGCATTGC
ATGAAGAGTCAACACGCTGGAACCGAGTGGGTATTCTTTCAGAGCTGTGCAAGGCAGTAGAATCAAGGTA
TGAAACCGTAGGAACTTCCATCATAGTTATGGCCATGACTACTCTAGCTAGCAGTGTTAAATCATTCAGC
TACCTGAGAGGGGCCCCTATAACTCTCTACGGCTAACCTGAATGGACTACGACATAGTCTAGTCCGCCAA
GACAAGTTTGTACAAAAAAGCAGGCTCTTTAAAGGAACCAATTCAGTCGACGGTACCGCCACCATGCAGA
CAGAGGCAACGTTCATCCTAGGTGACTGGGAGATAACGGTGTCTAACTGCCGGTTTACTTGCAGCAGCCT
AACATGTGGCCCCCTTTACAGATCTAGCGGCGACTACACGCGGCTAAGAATCCCCTTCTCTCTGGATCGA
CTAATACGTGACCATGCCATCTTTGGGCTAGTGCCAAATATTGAGGATCTGTTAACCCATGGGTCATGCG
TCGCCGTAGTGGCCGACGCAAACGCCACAGGCGGCAACGCGCGACGCATCGTCGCGCCTGGCGTGATAAA
CAATTTTTCAGAACCCATCGGCATTTGGGTACGCGGCCCTCCGCCGCAAACGCGCAAGGAAGCTATTAAG
TTCTGCATATTTTTTGTCAGTCCCATGCCCCCGCGGGAGATGACCACATATGTGTTCAAGGGCGGCGATT
TGCCTCCCGGAGCAGAGGAACCCGAAACACTACACTCCGCCGAGGCACCCCTACCGTCGCGCGAGACGCT
GGTAACTGGACAGCTGCGATCCACCTCGCCGCGAACGTATACGGGATACTTTCACAGTCCTGTCCCGCTC
TCTTTTTTGGACCTCCTGACATTCGAGTCCATTGGGTGTGACAACGTGGAAGGTGACCCCGAGCAATTGA
CACCCAAGTACTTGACGTTCACGCAGACGGGAGAAAGACTTTGCAAAGTAACCGTTTACAACACCCATTC
GACAGCATGCAAGAAGGCCCGTGTTCGTTTCGTCTACAGACCGACGCCGTCCGCCCGTCAGCTTGTCATG
GGTCAGGCTTCACCCCTCATAACAACCCCTCTGGGAGCCAGGGTATTCGCAGTCTATCCAGACTGTGAGA
AAACTATCCCACCTCAGGAAACCACCACCCTGAGGATTCAATTGCTGTTCGAGCAGCATGGTGCCAACGC
CGGAGACTGCGCCTTTGTCATCATGGGGCTCGCCCGTGAAACAAAGTTTGTCTCATTTCCCGCAGTACTC
CTTCCGGGCAAGCACGAACACCTTATTGTATTCAACCCACAGACACATCCTCTGACCATTCAACGGGACA
CAATAGTGGGCGTGGCAATGGCTTGCTATATCCACCCCGGTAAGGCAGCCAGCCAGGCACCATACAGCTT
CTACGACTGCAAGGAAGAGAGCTGGCACGTGGGGCTCTTCCAGATCAAACGCGGACCGGGAGGGGTCTGT
ACACCACCTTGCCACGTAGCGATTAGGGCCGACCGCCACGAGGAACCCATGCAATCGTGACTCGAGGCGG
CCGCACTCGAGATATCTAGACCCAGCTTTCTTGTACAAAGTGGTTTAATTAAGTAACGATACAGCAGCAA
TTGGCAAGCTGCTTACATAGAACTCGCGGCGATTGGCATGCCGCTTTAAAATTTTTATTTTATTTTTCTT
TTCTTTTCCGAATCGGATTTTGTTTTTAATATTTCAAAAAAAAAAAAAAAAAAAAAAAAAAAAAAAAAAA
AAAAAAAAAAGGAAGAGCGCGGCCGCCGAGCTCGAATTCGTAATCATGTCATAGCTGTTTCCTGTGTGAA
ATTGTTATCCGCTCACAATTCCACACAACATACGAGCCGGAAGCATAAAGTGTAAAGCCTGGGGTGCCTA
ATGAGTGAGCTAACTCACATTAATTGCGTTGCGCTCACTGCCCGCTTTCCAGTCGGGAAACCTGTCGTGC
CAGTCGAGGGGAATTAATTCTTGAAGACGAAAGGGCCAGGTGGCACTTTTCGGGGAAATGTGCGCGGAAC
CCCTATTTGTTTATTTTTCTAAATACATTCAAATATGTATCCGCTCATGAGACAATAACCCTGATAAATG
CTTCAATAATATTGAAAAAGGAAGAGTATGAGTATTCAACATTTCCGTGTCGCCCTTATTCCCTTTTTTG
CGGCATTTTGCCTTCCTGTTTTTGCTCACCCAGAAACGCTGGTGAAAGTAAAAGATGCTGAAGATCAGTT
GGGTGCACGAGTGGGTTACATCGAACTGGATCTCAACAGCGGTAAGATCCTTGAGAGTTTTCGCCCCGAA
GAACGTTTTCCAATGATGAGCACTTTTAAAGTTCTGCTATGTGGCGCGGTATTATCCCGTGTTGACGCCG
GGCAAGAGCAACTCGGTCGCCGCATACACTATTCTCAGAATGACTTGGTTGAGTACTCACCAGTCACAGA
AAAGCATCTTACGGATGGCATGACAGTAAGAGAATTATGCAGTGCTGCCATAACCATGAGTGATAACACT
GCGGCCAACTTACTTCTGACAACGATCGGAGGACCGAAGGAGCTAACCGCTTTTTTGCACAACATGGGGG
ATCATGTAACTCGCCTTGATCGTTGGGAACCGGAGCTGAATGAAGCCATACCAAACGACGAGCGTGACAC
CACGATGCCTGTAGCAATGGCAACAACGTTGCGCAAACTATTAACTGGCGAACTACTTACTCTAGCTTCC
CGGCAACAATTAATAGACTGGATGGAGGCGGATAAAGTTGCAGGACCACTTCTGCGCTCGGCCCTTCCGG
CTGGCTGGTTTATTGCTGATAAATCTGGAGCCGGTGAGCGTGGGTCTCGCGGTATCATTGCAGCACTGGG
GCCAGATGGTAAGCCCTCCCGTATCGTAGTTATCTACACGACGGGGAGTCAGGCAACTATGGATGAACGA
AATAGACAGATCGCTGAGATAGGTGCCTCACTGATTAAGCATTGGTAACTGTCAGACCAAGTTTACTCAT
ATATACTTTAGATTGATTTAAAACTTCATTTTTAATTTAAAAGGATCTAGGTGAAGATCCTTTTTGATAA
TCTCATGACCAAAATCCCTTAACGTGAGTTTTCGTTCCACTGAGCGTCAGACCCCGTAGAAAAGATCAAA
GGATCTTCTTGAGATCCTTTTTTTCTGCGCGTAATCTGCTGCTTGCAAACAAAAAAACCACCGCTACCAG
CGGTGGTTTGTTTGCCGGATCAAGAGCTACCAACTCTTTTTCCGAAGGTAACTGGCTTCAGCAGAGCGCA
GATACCAAATACTGTCCTTCTAGTGTAGCCGTAGTTAGGCCACCACTTCAAGAACTCTGTAGCACCGCCT
ACATACCTCGCTCTGCTAATCCTGTTACCAGTGGCTGCTGCCAGTGGCGATAAGTCGTGTCTTACCGGGT
TGGACTCAAGACGATAGTTACCGGATAAGGCGCAGCGGTCGGGCTGAACGGGGGGTTCGTGCACACAGCC
CAGCTTGGAGCGAACGACCTACACCAAACTGAGATACCTACAGCGTGAGCTATGAGAAAGCGCCACGCTT
CCCGAAGGGAGAAAGGCGGACAGGTATCCGGTAAGCGGCAGGGTCGGAACAGGAGAGCGCACGAGGGAGC
TTCCAGGGGGAAACGCCTGGTATCTTTATAGTCCTGTCGGGTTTCGCCACCTCTGACTTGAGCGTCGATT
TTTGTGATGCTCGTCAGGGGGGCGGAGCCTATGGAAAAACGCCAGCAACGCGCTGGCGAAAGGGGGATGT
GCTGCAAGGCGATTAAGTTGGGTAACGCCAGGGTTTTCCCAGTCACGACGTTGTAAAACGACGGCCAGTG
CCAAGCTTGCATGCCTGCAGGTCGACTCTAGAGGATCCCTAATACGACTCACTATAG
