>Addgene plasmid #178371 | pOME0003R | depositor partial sequence | sequence record 346403 | Insert
GTCGACGGTACCGCCACCATGCAGACAGAGGCAACGTTCATCCTAGGTGACTGGGAGATAACGGTGTCTA
ACTGCCGGTTTACTTGCAGCAGCCTAACATGTGGCCCCCTTTACAGATCTAGCGGCGACTACACGCGGCT
AAGAATCCCCTTCTCTCTGGATCGACTAATACGTGACCATGCCATCTTTGGGCTAGTGCCAAATATTGAG
GATCTGTTAACCCATGGGTCATGCGTCGCCGTAGTGGCCGACGCAAACGCCACAGGCGGCAACGCGCGAC
GCATCGTCGCGCCTGGCGTGATAAACAATTTTTCAGAACCCATCGGCATTTGGGTACGCGGCCCTCCGCC
GCAAACGCGCAAGGAAGCTATTAAGTTCTGCATATTTTTTGTCAGTCCCATGCCCCCGCGGGAGATGACC
ACATATGTGTTCAAGGGCGGCGATTTGCCTCCCGGAGCAGAGGAACCCGAAACACTACACTCCGCCGAGG
CACCCCTACCGTCGCGCGAGACGCTGGTAACTGGACAGCTGCGATCCACCTCGCCGCGAACGTATACGGG
ATACTTTCACAGTCCTGTCCCGCTCTCTTTTTTGGACCTCCTGACATTCGAGTCCATTGGGTGTGACAAC
GTGGAAGGTGACCCCGAGCAATTGACACCCAAGTACTTGACGTTCACGCAGACGGGAGAAAGACTTTGCA
AAGTAACCGTTTACAACACCCATTCGACAGCATGCAAGAAGGCCCGTGTTCGTTTCGTCTACAGACCGAC
GCCGTCCGCCCGTCAGCTTGTCATGGGTCAGGCTTCACCCCTCATAACAACCCCTCTGGGAGCCAGGGTA
TTCGCAGTCTATCCAGACTGTGAGAAAACTATCCCACCTCAGGAAACCACCACCCTGAGGATTCAATTGC
TGTTCGAGCAGCATGGTGCCAACGCCGGAGACTGCGCCTTTGTCATCATGGGGCTCGCCCGTGAAACAAA
GTTTGTCTCATTTCCCGCAGTACTCCTTCCGGGCAAGCACGAACACCTTATTGTATTCAACCCACAGACA
CATCCTCTGACCATTCAACGGGACACAATAGTGGGCGTGGCAATGGCTTGCTATATCCACCCCGGTAAGG
CAGCCAGCCAGGCACCATACAGCTTCTACGACTGCAAGGAAGAGAGCTGGCACGTGGGGCTCTTCCAGAT
CAAACGCGGACCGGGAGGGGTCTGTACACCACCTTGCCACGTAGCGATTAGGGCCGACCGCCACGAGGAA
CCCATGCAATCGTGACTCGAGGCGGCCGC
