>Addgene plasmid #178371 | pOME0003R | depositor partial sequence | sequence record 346404 | Backbone
ATGGGCGGCGCATGAGAGAAGCCCAGACCAATTACCTACCCAAAATGGAGAAAGTTCACGTTGACATCGA
GGAAGACAGCCCATTCCTCAGAGCTTTGCAGCGGAGCTTCCCGCAGTTTGAGGTAGAAGCCAAGCAGGTC
ACTGATAATGACCATGCTAATGCCAGAGCGTTTTCGCATCTGGCTTCAAAACTGATCGAAACGGAGGTGG
ACCCATCCGACACGATCCTTGACATTGGAAGTGCGCCCGCCCGCAGAATGTATTCTAAGCACAAGTATCA
TTGTATCTGTCCGATGAGATGTGCGGAAGATCCGGACAGATTGTATAAGTATGCAACTAAGCTGAAGAAA
AACTGTAAGGAAATAACTGATAAGGAATTGGACAAGAAAATGAAGGAGCTCGCCGCCGTCATGAGCGACC
CTGACCTGGAAACTGAGACTATGTGCCTCCACGACGACGAGTCGTGTCGCTACGAAGGGCAAGTCGCTGT
TTACCAGGATGTATACGCGGTTGACGGACCGACAAGTCTCTATCACCAAGCCAATAAGGGAGTTAGAGTC
GCCTACTGGATAGGCTTTGACACCACCCCTTTTATGTTTAAGAACTTGGCTGGAGCATATCCATCATACT
CTACCAACTGGGCCGACGAAACCGTGTTAACGGCTCGTAACATAGGCCTATGCAGCTCTGACGTTATGGA
GCGGTCACGTAGAGGGATGTCCATTCTTAGAAAGAAGTATTTGAAACCATCCAACAATGTTCTATTCTCT
GTTGGCTCGACCATCTACCACGAGAAGAGGGACTTACTGAGGAGCTGGCACCTGCCGTCTGTATTTCACT
TACGTGGCAAGCAAAATTACACATGTCGGTGTGAGACTATAGTTAGTTGCGACGGGTACGTCGTTAAAAG
AATAGCTATCAGTCCAGGCCTGTATGGGAAGCCTTCAGGCTATGCTGCTACGATGCACCGCGAGGGATTC
TTGTGCTGCAAAGTGACAGACACATTGAACGGGGAGAGGGTCTCTTTTCCCGTGTGCACGTATGTGCCAG
CTACATTGTGTGACCAAATGACTGGCATACTGGCAACAGATGTCAGTGCGGACGACGCGCAAAAACTGCT
GGTTGGGCTCAACCAGCGTATAGTCGTCAACGGTCGCACCCAGAGAAACACCAATACCATGAAAAATTAC
CTTTTGCCCGTAGTGGCCCAGGCATTTGCTAGGTGGGCAAAGGAATATAAGGAAGATCAAGAAGATGAAA
GGCCACTAGGACTACGAGATAGACAGTTAGTCATGGGGTGTTGTTGGGCTTTTAGAAGGCACAAGATAAC
ATCTATTTATAAGCGCCCGGATACCCAAACCATCATCAAAGTGAACAGCGATTTCCACTCATTCGTGCTG
CCCAGGATAGGCAGTAACACATTGGAGATCGGGCTGAGAACAAGAATCAGGAAAATGTTAGAGGAGCACA
AGGAGCCGTCACCTCTCATTACCGCCGAGGACGTACAAGAAGCTAAGTGCGCAGCCGATGAGGCTAAGGA
GGTGCGTGAAGCCGAGGAGTTGCGCGCAGCTCTACCACCTTTGGCAGCTGATGTTGAGGAGCCCACTCTG
GAAGCCGATGTCGACTTGATGTTACAAGAGGCTGGGGCCGGCTCAGTGGAGACACCTCGTGGCTTGATAA
AGGTTACCAGCTACGCTGGCGAGGACAAGATCGGCTCTTACGCTGTGCTTTCTCCGCAGGCTGTACTCAA
GAGTGAAAAATTATCTTGCATCCACCCTCTCGCTGAACAAGTCATAGTGATAACACACTCTGGCCGAAAA
GGGCGTTATGCCGTGGAACCATACCATGGTAAAGTAGTGGTGCCAGAGGGACATGCAATACCCGTCCAGG
ACTTTCAAGCTCTGAGTGAAAGTGCCACCATTGTGTACAACGAACGTGAGTTCGTAAACAGGTACCTGCA
CCATATTGCCACACATGGAGGAGCGCTGAACACTGATGAAGAATATTACAAAACTGTCAAGCCCAGCGAG
CACGACGGCGAATACCTGTACGACATCGACAGGAAACAGTGCGTCAAGAAAGAACTAGTCACTGGGCTAG
GGCTCACAGGCGAGCTGGTGGATCCTCCCTTCCATGAATTCGCCTACGAGAGTCTGAGAACACGACCAGC
CGCTCCTTACCAAGTACCAACCATAGGGGTGTATGGCGTGCCAGGATCAGGCAAGTCTGGCATCATTAAA
AGCGCAGTCACCAAAAAAGATCTAGTGGTGAGCGCCAAGAAAGAAAACTGTGCAGAAATTATAAGGGACG
TCAAGAAAATGAAAGGGCTGGACGTCAATGCCAGAACTGTGGACTCAGTGCTCTTGAATGGATGCAAACA
CCCCGTAGAGACCCTGTATATTGACGAAGCTTTTGCTTGTCATGCAGGTACTCTCAGAGCGCTCATAGCC
ATTATAAGACCTAAAAAGGCAGTGCTCTGCGGGGATCCCAAACAGTGCGGTTTTTTTAACATGATGTGCC
TGAAAGTGCATTTTAACCACGAGATTTGCACACAAGTCTTCCACAAAAGCATCTCTCGCCGTTGCACTAA
ATCTGTGACTTCGGTCGTCTCAACCTTGTTTTACGACAAAAAAATGAGAACGACGAATCCGAAAGAGACT
AAGATTGTGATTGACACTACCGGCAGTACCAAACCTAAGCAGGACGATCTCATTCTCACTTGTTTCAGAG
GGTGGGTGAAGCAGTTGCAAATAGATTACAAAGGCAACGAAATAATGACGGCAGCTGCCTCTCAAGGGCT
GACCCGTAAAGGTGTGTATGCCGTTCGGTACAAGGTGAATGAAAATCCTCTGTACGCACCCACCTCAGAA
CATGTGAACGTCCTACTGACCCGCACGGAGGACCGCATCGTGTGGAAAACACTAGCCGGCGACCCATGGA
TAAAAACACTGACTGCCAAGTACCCTGGGAATTTCACTGCCACGATAGAGGAGTGGCAAGCAGAGCATGA
TGCCATCATGAGGCACATCTTGGAGAGACCGGACCCTACCGACGTCTTCCAGAATAAGGCAAACGTGTGT
TGGGCCAAGGCTTTAGTGCCGGTGCTGAAGACCGCTGGCATAGACATGACCACTGAACAATGGAACACTG
TGGATTATTTTGAAACGGACAAAGCTCACTCAGCAGAGATAGTATTGAACCAACTATGCGTGAGGTTCTT
TGGACTCGATCTGGACTCCGGTCTATTTTCTGCACCCACTGTTCCGTTATCCATTAGGAATAATCACTGG
GATAACTCCCCGTCGCCTAACATGTACGGGCTGAATAAAGAAGTGGTCCGTCAGCTCTCTCGCAGGTACC
CACAACTGCCTCGGGCAGTTGCCACTGGAAGAGTCTATGACATGAACACTGGTACACTGCGCAATTATGA
TCCGCGCATAAACCTAGTACCTGTAAACAGAAGACTGCCTCATGCTTTAGTCCTCCACCATAATGAACAC
CCACAGAGTGACTTTTCTTCATTCGTCAGCAAATTGAAGGGCAGAACTGTCCTGGTGGTCGGGGAAAAGT
TGTCCGTCCCAGGCAAAATGGTTGACTGGTTGTCAGACCGGCCTGAGGCTACCTTCAGAGCTCGGCTGGA
TTTAGGCATCCCAGGTGATGTGCCCAAATATGACATAATATTTGTTAATGTGAGGACCCCATATAAATAC
CATCACTATCAGCAGTGTGAAGACCATGCCATTAAGCTTAGCATGTTGACCAAGAAAGCTTGTCTGCATC
TGAATCCCGGCGGAACCTGTGTCAGCATAGGTTATGGTTACGCTGACAGGGCCAGCGAAAGCATCATTGG
TGCTATAGCGCGGCAGTTCAAGTTTTCCCGGGTATGCAAACCGAAATCCTCACTTGAAGAGACGGAAGTT
CTGTTTGTATTCATTGGGTACGATCGCAAGGCCCGTACGCACAATCCTTACAAGCTTTCATCAACCTTGA
CCAACATTTATACAGGTTCCAGACTCCACGAAGCCGGATGTGCACCCTCATATCATGTGGTGCGAGGGGA
TATTGCCACGGCCACCGAAGGAGTGATTATAAATGCTGCTAACAGCAAAGGACAACCTGGCGGAGGGGTG
TGCGGAGCGCTGTATAAGAAGTTCCCGGAAAGCTTCGATTTACAGCCGATCGAAGTAGGAAAAGCGCGAC
TGGTCAAAGGTGCAGCTAAACATATCATTCATGCCGTAGGACCAAACTTCAACAAAGTTTCGGAGGTTGA
AGGTGACAAACAGTTGGCAGAGGCTTATGAGTCCATCGCTAAGATTGTCAACGATAACAATTACAAGTCA
GTAGCGATTCCACTGTTGTCCACCGGCATCTTTTCCGGGAACAAAGATCGACTAACCCAATCATTGAACC
ATTTGCTGACAGCTTTAGACACCACTGATGCAGATGTAGCCATATACTGCAGGGACAAGAAATGGGAAAT
GACTCTCAAGGAAGCAGTGGCTAGGAGAGAAGCAGTGGAGGAGATATGCATATCCGACGACTCTTCAGTG
ACAGAACCTGATGCAGAGCTGGTGAGGGTGCATCCGAAGAGTTCTTTGGCTGGAAGGAAGGGCTACAGCA
CAAGCGATGGCAAAACTTTCTCATATTTGGAAGGGACCAAGTTTCACCAGGCGGCCAAGGATATAGCAGA
AATTAATGCCATGTGGCCCGTTGCAACGGAGGCCAATGAGCAGGTATGCATGTATATCCTCGGAGAAAGC
ATGAGCAGTATTAGGTCGAAATGCCCCGTCGAAGAGTCGGAAGCCTCCACACCACCTAGCACGCTGCCTT
GCTTGTGCATCCATGCCATGACTCCAGAAAGAGTACAGCGCCTAAAAGCCTCACGTCCAGAACAAATTAC
TGTGTGCTCATCCTTTCCATTGCCGAAGTATAGAATCACTGGTGTGCAGAAGATCCAATGCTCCCAGCCT
ATATTGTTCTCACCGAAAGTGCCTGCGTATATTCATCCAAGGAAGTATCTCGTGGAAACACCACCGGTAG
ACGAGACTCCGGAGCCATCGGCAGAGAACCAATCCACAGAGGGGACACCTGAACAACCACCACTTATAAC
CGAGGATGAGACCAGGACTAGAACGCCTGAGCCGATCATCATCGAAGAGGAAGAAGAGGATAGCATAAGT
TTGCTGTCAGATGGCCCGACCCACCAGGTGCTGCAAGTCGAGGCAGACATTCACGGGCCGCCCTCTGTAT
CTAGCTCATCCTGGTCCATTCCTCATGCATCCGACTTTGATGTGGACAGTTTATCCATACTTGACACCCT
GGAGGGAGCTAGCGTGACCAGCGGGGCAACGTCAGCCGAGACTAACTCTTACTTCGCAAAGAGTATGGAG
TTTCTGGCGCGACCGGTGCCTGCGCCTCGAACAGTATTCAGGAACCCTCCACATCCCGCTCCGCGCACAA
GAACACCGTCACTTGCACCCAGCAGGGCCTGCTCGAGAACCAGCCTAGTTTCCACCCCGCCAGGCGTGAA
TAGGGTGATCACTAGAGAGGAGCTCGAGGCGCTTACCCCGTCACGCACTCCTAGCAGGTCGGTCTCGAGA
ACCAGCCTGGTCTCCAACCCGCCAGGCGTAAATAGGGTGATTACAAGAGAGGAGTTTGAGGCGTTCGTAG
CACAACAACAATGACGGTTTGATGCGGGTGCATACATCTTTTCCTCCGACACCGGTCAAGGGCATTTACA
ACAAAAATCAGTAAGGCAAACGGTGCTATCCGAAGTGGTGTTGGAGAGGACCGAATTGGAGATTTCGTAT
GCCCCGCGCCTCGACCAAGAAAAAGAAGAATTACTACGCAAGAAATTACAGTTAAATCCCACACCTGCTA
ACAGAAGCAGATACCAGTCCAGGAAGGTGGAGAACATGAAAGCCATAACAGCTAGACGTATTCTGCAAGG
CCTAGGGCATTATTTGAAGGCAGAAGGAAAAGTGGAGTGCTACCGAACCCTGCATCCTGTTCCTTTGTAT
TCATCTAGTGTGAACCGTGCCTTCTCAAGCCCCAAGGTCGCAGTGGAAGCCTGTAACGCCATGTTGAAAG
AGAACTTTCCGACTGTGGCTTCTTACTGTATTATTCCAGAGTACGATGCCTATTTGGACATGGTTGACGG
AGCTTCATGCTGCTTAGACACTGCCAGTTTTTGCCCTGCAAAGCTGCGCAGCTTTCCAAAGAAACACTCC
TATTTGGAACCCACAATACGATCGGCAGTGCCTTCAGCGATCCAGAACACGCTCCAGAACGTCCTGGCAG
CTGCCACAAAAAGAAATTGCAATGTCACGCAAATGAGAGAATTGCCCGTATTGGATTCGGCGGCCTTTAA
TGTGGAATGCTTCAAGAAATATGCGTGTAATAATGAATATTGGGAAACGTTTAAAGAAAACCCCATCAGG
CTTACTGAAGAAAACGTGGTAAATTACATTACCAAATTAAAAGGACCAAAAGCTGCTGCTCTTTTTGCGA
AGACACATAATTTGAATATGTTGCAGGACATACCAATGGACAGGTTTGTAATGGACTTAAAGAGAGACGT
GAAAGTGACTCCAGGAACAAAACATACTGAAGAACGGCCCAAGGTACAGGTGATCCAGGCTGCCGATCCG
CTAGCAACAGCGTATCTGTGCGGAATCCACCGAGAGCTGGTTAGGAGATTAAATGCGGTCCTGCTTCCGA
ACATTCATACACTGTTTGATATGTCGGCTGAAGACTTTGACGCTATTATAGCCGAGCACTTCCAGCCTGG
GGATTGTGTTCTGGAAACTGACATCGCGTCGTTTGATAAAAGTGAGGACGACGCCATGGCTCTGACCGCG
TTAATGATTCTGGAAGACTTAGGTGTGGACGCAGAGCTGTTGACGCTGATTGAGGCGGCTTTCGGCGAAA
TTTCATCAATACATTTGCCCACTAAAACTAAATTTAAATTCGGAGCCATGATGAAATCTGGAATGTTCCT
CACACTGTTTGTGAACACAGTCATTAACATTGTAATCGCAAGCAGAGTGTTGAGAGAACGGCTAACCGGA
TCACCATGTGCAGCATTCATTGGAGATGACAATATCGTGAAAGGAGTCAAATCGGACAAATTAATGGCAG
ACAGGTGCGCCACCTGGTTGAATATGGAAGTCAAGATTATAGATGCTGTGGTGGGCGAGAAAGCGCCCTA
TTTCTGTGGAGGGTTTATTTTGTGTGACTCCGTGACCGGCACAGCGTGCCGTGTGGCAGACCCCCTAAAA
AGGCTGTTTAAGCTTGGCAAACCTCTGGCAGCAGACGATGAACATGATGATGACAGGAGAAGGGCATTGC
ATGAAGAGTCAACACGCTGGAACCGAGTGGGTATTCTTTCAGAGCTGTGCAAGGCAGTAGAATCAAGGTA
TGAAACCGTAGGAACTTCCATCATAGTTATGGCCATGACTACTCTAGCTAGCAGTGTTAAATCATTCAGC
TACCTGAGAGGGGCCCCTATAACTCTCTACGGCTAACCTGAATGGACTACGACATAGTCTAGTCCGCCAA
GACAAGTTTGTACAAAAAAGCTGAACGAGAAACGTAAAATGATATAAATATCAATATATTAAATTAGATT
TTGCATAAAAAACAGACTACATAATACTGTAAAACACAACATATCCAGTCACTATGGCGGCCGCATTAGG
CACCCCAGGCTTTACACTTTATGCTTCCGGCTCGTATAATGTGTGGATTTTGAGTTAGGATCCGTCGAGA
TTTTCAGGAGCTAAGGAAGCTAAAATGGAGAAAAAAATCACTGGATATACCACCGTTGATATATCCCAAT
GGCATCGTAAAGAACATTTTGAGGCATTTCAGTCAGTTGCTCAATGTACCTATAACCAGACCGTTCAGCT
GGATATTACGGCCTTTTTAAAGACCGTAAAGAAAAATAAGCACAAGTTTTATCCGGCCTTTATTCACATT
CTTGCCCGCCTGATGAATGCTCATCCGGAATTCCGTATGGCAATGAAAGACGGTGAGCTGGTGATATGGG
ATAGTGTTCACCCTTGTTACACCGTTTTCCATGAGCAAACTGAAACGTTTTCATCGCTCTGGAGTGAATA
CCACGACGATTTCCGGCAGTTTCTACACATATATTCGCAAGATGTGGCGTGTTACGGTGAAAACCTGGCC
TATTTCCCTAAAGGGTTTATTGAGAATATGTTTTTCGTCTCAGCCAATCCCTGGGTGAGTTTCACCAGTT
TTGATTTAAACGTGGCCAATATGGACAACTTCTTCGCCCCCGTTTTCACCATGGGCAAATATTATACGCA
AGGCGACAAGGTGCTGATGCCGCTGGCGATTCAGGTTCATCATGCCGTTTGTGATGGCTTCCATGTCGGC
AGAATGCTTAATGAATTACAACAGTACTGCGATGAGTGGCAGGCGGGGCGTAATCTAGAGGATCCGGCTT
ACTAAAAGCCAGATAACAGTATGCGTATTTGCGCGCTGATTTTTGCGGTATAAGAATATATACTGATATG
TATACCCGAAGTATGTCAAAAAGAGGTATGCTATGAAGCAGCGTATTACAGTGACAGTTGACAGCGACAG
CTATCAGTTGCTCAAGGCATATATGATGTCAATATCTCCGGTCTGGTAAGCACAACCATGCAGAATGAAG
CCCGTCGTCTGCGTGCCGAACGCTGGAAAGCGGAAAATCAGGAAGGGATGGCTGAGGTCGCCCGGTTTAT
TGAAATGAACGGCTCTTTTGCTGACGAGAACAGGGGCTGGTGAAATGCAGTTTAAGGTTTACACCTATAA
AAGAGAGAGCCGTTATCGTCTGTTTGTGGATGTACAGAGTGATATTATTGACACGCCCGGGCGACGGATG
GTGATCCCCCTGGCCAGTGCACGTCTGCTGTCAGATAAAGTCCCCCGTGAACTTTACCCGGTGGTGCATA
TCGGGGATGAAAGCTGGCGCATGATGACCACCGATATGGCCAGTGTGCCGGTCTCCGTTATCGGGGAAGA
AGTGGCTGATCTCAGCCACCGCGAAAATGACATCAAAAACGCCATTAACCTGATGTTCTGGGGAATATAA
ATGTCAGGCTCCCTTATACACAGCCAGTCTGCAGGTCGACCATAGTGACTGGATATGTTGTGTTTTACAG
TATTATGTAGTCTGTTTTTTATGCAAAATCTAATTTAATATATTGATATTTATATCATTTTACGTTTCTC
GTTCAGCTTTCTTGTACAAAGTGGTTTAATTAAGTAACGATACAGCAGCAATTGGCAAGCTGCTTACATA
GAACTCGCGGCGATTGGCATGCCGCTTTAAAATTTTTATTTTATTTTTCTTTTCTTTTCCGAATCGGATT
TTGTTTTTAATATTTCAAAAAAAAAAAAAAAAAAAAAAAAAAAAAAAAAAAAAAAAAAAAAGGAAGAGCG
CGGCCGCCGAGCTCGAATTCGTAATCATGTCATAGCTGTTTCCTGTGTGAAATTGTTATCCGCTCACAAT
TCCACACAACATACGAGCCGGAAGCATAAAGTGTAAAGCCTGGGGTGCCTAATGAGTGAGCTAACTCACA
TTAATTGCGTTGCGCTCACTGCCCGCTTTCCAGTCGGGAAACCTGTCGTGCCAGTCGAGGGGAATTAATT
CTTGAAGACGAAAGGGCCAGGTGGCACTTTTCGGGGAAATGTGCGCGGAACCCCTATTTGTTTATTTTTC
TAAATACATTCAAATATGTATCCGCTCATGAGACAATAACCCTGATAAATGCTTCAATAATATTGAAAAA
GGAAGAGTATGAGTATTCAACATTTCCGTGTCGCCCTTATTCCCTTTTTTGCGGCATTTTGCCTTCCTGT
TTTTGCTCACCCAGAAACGCTGGTGAAAGTAAAAGATGCTGAAGATCAGTTGGGTGCACGAGTGGGTTAC
ATCGAACTGGATCTCAACAGCGGTAAGATCCTTGAGAGTTTTCGCCCCGAAGAACGTTTTCCAATGATGA
GCACTTTTAAAGTTCTGCTATGTGGCGCGGTATTATCCCGTGTTGACGCCGGGCAAGAGCAACTCGGTCG
CCGCATACACTATTCTCAGAATGACTTGGTTGAGTACTCACCAGTCACAGAAAAGCATCTTACGGATGGC
ATGACAGTAAGAGAATTATGCAGTGCTGCCATAACCATGAGTGATAACACTGCGGCCAACTTACTTCTGA
CAACGATCGGAGGACCGAAGGAGCTAACCGCTTTTTTGCACAACATGGGGGATCATGTAACTCGCCTTGA
TCGTTGGGAACCGGAGCTGAATGAAGCCATACCAAACGACGAGCGTGACACCACGATGCCTGTAGCAATG
GCAACAACGTTGCGCAAACTATTAACTGGCGAACTACTTACTCTAGCTTCCCGGCAACAATTAATAGACT
GGATGGAGGCGGATAAAGTTGCAGGACCACTTCTGCGCTCGGCCCTTCCGGCTGGCTGGTTTATTGCTGA
TAAATCTGGAGCCGGTGAGCGTGGGTCTCGCGGTATCATTGCAGCACTGGGGCCAGATGGTAAGCCCTCC
CGTATCGTAGTTATCTACACGACGGGGAGTCAGGCAACTATGGATGAACGAAATAGACAGATCGCTGAGA
TAGGTGCCTCACTGATTAAGCATTGGTAACTGTCAGACCAAGTTTACTCATATATACTTTAGATTGATTT
AAAACTTCATTTTTAATTTAAAAGGATCTAGGTGAAGATCCTTTTTGATAATCTCATGACCAAAATCCCT
TAACGTGAGTTTTCGTTCCACTGAGCGTCAGACCCCGTAGAAAAGATCAAAGGATCTTCTTGAGATCCTT
TTTTTCTGCGCGTAATCTGCTGCTTGCAAACAAAAAAACCACCGCTACCAGCGGTGGTTTGTTTGCCGGA
TCAAGAGCTACCAACTCTTTTTCCGAAGGTAACTGGCTTCAGCAGAGCGCAGATACCAAATACTGTCCTT
CTAGTGTAGCCGTAGTTAGGCCACCACTTCAAGAACTCTGTAGCACCGCCTACATACCTCGCTCTGCTAA
TCCTGTTACCAGTGGCTGCTGCCAGTGGCGATAAGTCGTGTCTTACCGGGTTGGACTCAAGACGATAGTT
ACCGGATAAGGCGCAGCGGTCGGGCTGAACGGGGGGTTCGTGCACACAGCCCAGCTTGGAGCGAACGACC
TACACCAAACTGAGATACCTACAGCGTGAGCTATGAGAAAGCGCCACGCTTCCCGAAGGGAGAAAGGCGG
ACAGGTATCCGGTAAGCGGCAGGGTCGGAACAGGAGAGCGCACGAGGGAGCTTCCAGGGGGAAACGCCTG
GTATCTTTATAGTCCTGTCGGGTTTCGCCACCTCTGACTTGAGCGTCGATTTTTGTGATGCTCGTCAGGG
GGGCGGAGCCTATGGAAAAACGCCAGCAACGCGCTGGCGAAAGGGGGATGTGCTGCAAGGCGATTAAGTT
GGGTAACGCCAGGGTTTTCCCAGTCACGACGTTGTAAAACGACGGCCAGTGCCAAGCTTGCATGCCTGCA
GGTCGACTCTAGAGGATCCCTAATACGACTCACTATAG
